>Addgene plasmid #80005 | pIκBα-miRFP703 | depositor full sequence | sequence record 153488 | pIκBα-miRFP703 sequence 5899 bps
ATGGTAGCAGGTCATGCCTCTGGCAGCCCCGCATTCGGGACCGCCTCTCATTCGAATTGCGAACATGAAG
AGATCCACCTCGCCGGCTCGATCCAGCCGCATGGCGCGCTTCTGGTCGTCAGCGAACATGATCATCGCGT
CATCCAGGCCAGCGCCAACGCCGCGGAATTTCTGAATCTCGGAAGCGTACTCGGCGTTCCGCTCGCCGAG
ATCGACGGCGATCTGTTGATCAAGATCCTGCCGCATCTCGATCCCACCGCCGAAGGCATGCCGGTCGCGG
TGCGCTGCCGGATCGGCAATCCCTCTACGGAGTACTGCGGTCTGATGCATCGGCCTCCGGAAGGCGGGCT
GATCATCGAACTCGAACGTGCCGGCCCGTCGATCGATCTGTCAGGCACGCTGGCGCCGGCGCTGGAGCGG
ATCCGCACGGCGGGTTCACTGCGCGCGCTGTGCGATGACACCGTGCTGCTGTTTCAGCAGTGCACCGGCT
ACGACCGGGTGATGGTGTATCGTTTCGATGAGCAAGGCCACGGCCTGGTATTCTCCGAGTGCCATGTGCC
TGGGCTCGAATCCTATTTCGGCAACCGCTATCCGTCGTCGCTGGTCCCGCAGATGGCGCGGCAGCTGTAC
GTGCGGCAGCGCGTCCGCGTGCTGGTCGACGTCACCTATCAGCCGGTGCCGCTGGAGCCGCGGCTATCGC
CGCTGACCGGGCGCGATCTCGACATGTCGGGCTGCTTCCTGCGCTCGATGTCGCCGATCCATCTGCAGTT
CCTGAAGGACATGGGCGTGCGCGCCACCCTGGCGGTGTCGCTGGTGGTCGGCGGCAAGCTGTGGGGCCTG
GTTGTCTGTCACCATTATCTGCCGCGCTTCATCCGTTTCGAGCTGCGGGCGATCTGCAAACGGCTCGCCG
AAAGGATCGCGACGCGGATCACCGCGCTTGAGAGCTAAGCGGCCGCGACTCTAGATCATAATCAGCCATA
CCACATTTGTAGAGGTTTTACTTGCTTTAAAAAACCTCCCACACCTCCCCCTGAACCTGAAACATAAAAT
GAATGCAATTGTTGTTGTTAACTTGTTTATTGCAGCTTATAATGGTTACAAATAAAGCAATAGCATCACA
AATTTCACAAATAAAGCATTTTTTTCACTGCATTCTAGTTGTGGTTTGTCCAAACTCATCAATGTATCTT
AAGGCGTAAATTGTAAGCGTTAATATTTTGTTAAAATTCGCGTTAAATTTTTGTTAAATCAGCTCATTTT
TTAACCAATAGGCCGAAATCGGCAAAATCCCTTATAAATCAAAAGAATAGACCGAGATAGGGT
[37 nt withheld, positions 1324-1360]
AAAGAACGTGGACTCCAACGTCAAAGG
[49 nt withheld, positions 1388-1436]
T
[91 nt withheld, positions 1438-1528]
G
[124 nt withheld, positions 1530-1653]
CAGGTGGCACTTTTCGGGGAAATGTGCGCGGAACCCCTATTTGTTTATTTTTCTAAATACATTCAAATAT
GTATCCGCTCATGAGACAATAACCCTGATAAATGCTTCAATAATATTGAAAAAGGAAGAGTCCTGAGGCG
GAAAGAACCAGCTGTGGAATGTGTGTCAGTTAGGGTGTGGAAAGTCCCCAGGCTCCCCAGCAGGCAGAAG
TATGCAAAGCATGCATCTCAATTAGTCAGCAACCAGGTGTGGAAAGTCCCCAGGCTCCCCAGCAGGCAGA
AGTATGCAAAGCATGCATCTCAATTAGTCAGCAACCATAGTCCCGCCCCTAACTCCGCCCATCCCGCCCC
TAACTCCGCCCAGTTCCGCCCATTCTCCGCCCCATGGCTGACTAATTTTTTTTATTTATGCAGAGGCCGA
GGCCGCCTCGGCCTCTGAGCTATTCCAGAAGTAGTGAGGAGGCTTTTTTGGAGGCCTAGGCTTTTGCAAA
GATCGATCAAGAGACAGGATGAGGATCGTTTCGCATGATTGAACAAGATGGATTGCACGCAGGTTCTCCG
GCCGCTTGGGTGGAGAGGCTATTCGGCTATGACTGGGCACAACAGACAATCGGCTGCTCTGATGCCGCCG
TGTTCCGGCTGTCAGCGCAGGGGCGCCCGGTTCTTTTTGTCAAGACCGACCTGTCCGGTGCCCTGAATGA
ACTGCAAGACGAGGCAGCGCGGCTATCGTGGCTGGCCACGACGGGCGTTCCTTGCGCAGCTGTGCTCGAC
GTTGTCACTGAAGCGGGAAGGGACTGGCTGCTATTGGGCGAAGTGCCGGGGCAGGATCTCCTGTCATCTC
ACCTTGCTCCTGCCGAGAAAGTATCCATCATGGCTGATGCAATGCGGCGGCTGCATACGCTTGATCCGGC
TACCTGCCCATTCGACCACCAAGCGAAACATCGCATCGAGCGAGCACGTACTCGGATGGAAGCCGGTCTT
GTCGATCAGGATGATCTGGACGAAGAGCATCAGGGGCTCGCGCCAGCCGAACTGTTCGCCAGGCTCAAGG
CGAGCATGCCCGACGGCGAGGATCTCGTCGTGACCCATGGCGATGCCTGCTTGCCGAATATCATGGTGGA
AAATGGCCGCTTTTCTGGATTCATCGACTGTGGCCGGCTGGGTGTGGCGGACCGCTATCAGGACATAGCG
TTGGCTACCCGTGATATTGCTGAAGAGCTTGGCGGCGAATGGGCTGACCGCTTCCTCGTGCTTTACGGTA
TCGCCGCTCCCGATTCGCAGCGCATCGCCTTCTATCGCCTTCTTGACGAGTTCTTCTGAGCGGGACTCTG
GGGTTCGAAATGACCGACCAAGCGACGCCCAACCTGCCATCACGAGATTTCGATTCCACCGCCGCCTTCT
ATGAAAGGTTGGGCTTCGGAATCGTTTTCCGGGACGCCGGCTGGATGATCCTCCAGCGCGGGGATCTCAT
GCTGGAGTTCTTCGCCCACCCTAGGGGGAGGCTAACTGAAACACGGAAGGAGACAATACCGGAAGGAACC
CGCGCTATGACGGCAATAAAAAGACAGAATAAAACGCACGGTGTTGGGTCGTTTGTTCATAAACGCGGGG
TTCGGTCCCAGGGCTGGCACTCTGTCGATACCCCACCGAGACCCCATTGGGGCCAATACGCCCGCGTTTC
TTCCTTTTCCCCACCCCACCCCCCAAGTTCGGGTGAAGGCCCAGGGCTCGCAGCCAACGTCGGGGCGGCA
GGCCCTGCCATAGCCTCAGGTTACTCATATATACTTTAGATTGATTTAAAACTTCATTTTTAATTTAAAA
GGATCTAGGTGAAGATCCTTTTTGATAATCTCATGACCAAAATCCCTTAACGTGAGTTTTCGTTCCACTG
AGCGTCAGACCCCGTAGAAAAGATCAAAGGATCTTCTTGAGATCCTTTTTTTCTGCGCGTAATCTGCTGC
TTGCAAACAAAAAAACCACCGCTACCAGCGGTGGTTTGTTTGCCGGATCAAGAGCTACCAACTCTTTTTC
CGAAGGTAACTGGCTTCAGCAGAGCGCAGATACCAAATACTGTCCTTCTAGTGTAGCCGTAGTTAGGCCA
CCACTTCAAGAACTCTGTAGCACCGCCTACATACCTCGCTCTGCTAATCCTGTTACCAGTGGCTGCTGCC
AGTGGCGATAAGTCGTGTCTTACCGGGTTGGACTCAAGACGATAGTTACCGGATAAGGCGCAGCGGTCGG
GCTGAACGGGGGGTTCGTGCACACAGCCCAGCTTGGAGCGAACGACCTACACCGAACTGAGATACCTACA
GCGTGAGCTATGAGAAAGCGCCACGCTTCCCGAAGGGAGAAAGGCGGACAGGTATCCGGTAAGCGGCAGG
GTCGGAACAGGAGAGCGCACGAGGGAGCTTCCAGGGGGAAACGCCTGGTATCTTTATAGTCCTGTCGGGT
TTCGCCACCTCTGACTTGAGCGTCGATTTTTGTGATGCTCGTCAGGGGGGCGGAGCCTATGGAAAAACGC
CAGCAACGCGGCCTTTTTACGGTTCCTGGCCTTTTGCTGGCCTTTTGCTCACATGTTCTTTCCTGCGTTA
TCCCCTGATTCTGTGGATAACCGTATTACCGCCATGCATTAGTTATTAATAGTAATCAATTACGGGGTCA
TTAGTTCATAGCCCATATATGGAGTTCCGCGTTACATAACTTACGGTAAATGGCCCGCCTGGCTGACCGC
CCAACGACCCCCGCCCATTGACGTCAATAATGACGTATGTTCCCATAGTAACGCCAATAGGGACTTTCCA
TTGACGTCAATGGGTGGAGTATTTACGGTAAACTGCCCACTTGGCAGTACATCAAGTGTATCATATGCCA
AGTACGCCCCCTATTGACGTCAATGACGGTAAATGGCCCGCCTGGCATTATGCCCAGTACATGACCTTAT
GGGACTTTCCTACTTGGCAGTACATCTACGTATTAGTCATCGCTATTACCATGGTGATGCGGTTTTGGCA
GTACATCAATGGGCGTGGATAGCGGTTTGACTCACGGGGATTTCCAAGTCTCCACCCCATTGACGTCAAT
GGGAGTTTGTTTTGGCACCAAAATCAACGGGACTTTCCAAAATGTCGTAACAACTCCGCCCCATTGACGC
AAATGGGCGGTAGGCGTGTACGGTGGGAGGTCTATATAAGCAGAGCTGGTTTAGTGAACCGTCAGATCCG
CTAGCGCTACCGGACTCAGATCTCATGTTCCAGGCGGCCGAGCGTCCCCAGGAGTGGGCCATGGAGGGCC
CCCGCGACGGGCTGAAGAAGGAGCGGCTACTGGACGACCGCCACGACAGCGGCCTGGACTCCATGAAAGA
CGAGGAGTACGAGCAGATGGTCAAGGAGCTGCAGGAGATCCGCCTCGAGCCGCAGGAGGTGCCGCGCGGC
TCGGAGCCCTGGAAGCAGCAGCTCACCGAGGACGGGGACTCGTTCCTGCACTTGGCCATCATCCATGAAG
AAAAGGCACTGACCATGGAAGTGATCCGCCAGGTGAAGGGAGACCTGGCCTTCCTCAACTTCCAGAACAA
CCTGCAGCAGACTCCACTCCACTTGGCTGTGATCACCAACCAGCCAGAAATTGCTGAGGCACTTCTGGGA
GCTGGCTGTGATCCTGAGCTCCGAGACTTTCGAGGAAATACCCCCCTACACCTTGCCTGTGAGCAGGGCT
GCCTGGCCAGCGTGGGAGTCCTGACTCAGTCCTGCACCACCCCGCACCTCCACTCCATCCTGAAGGCTAC
CAACTACAATGGCCACACGTGTCTACACTTAGCCTCTATCCATGGCTACCTGGGCATCGTGGAGCTTTTG
GTGTCCTTGGGTGCTGATGTCAATGCTCAGGAGCCCTGTAATGGCCGGACTGCCCTTCACCTCGCAGTGG
ACCTGCAAAATCCTGACCTGGTGTCACTCCTGTTGAAGTGTGGGGCTGATGTCAACAGAGTTACCTACCA
GGGCTATTCTCCCTACCAGCTCACCTGGGGCCGCCCAAGCACCCGGATACAGCAGCAGCTGGGCCAGCTG
ACACTAGAAAACCTTCAGATGCTGCCAGAGAGTGAGGATGAGGAGAGCTATGACACAGAGTCAGAGTTCA
CGGAGTTCACAGAGGACGAGCTGCCCTATGATGACTGTGTGTTTGGAGGCCAGCGTCTGACGTTAGGTTC
CTCGGGAGGTTCCAGTTCTGGAGGGGGTTCCGGAGGTGGTGGATCA
Features (pLannotate 1.2.2; 15 found; start..end, strand, type, name):
      1..945     +  CDS            miRFP703: miRFP703 is a basic (constitutively fluorescent) near ir fluorescent protein published in 2016, derived from Rhodopseudomonas palustris. It has low acid sensitivity. It requires the cofactor biliverdin for fluorescence.
    964..1047    +  CDS            large T antigen (fragment): large T antigen from SV40 (simian virus 40)
   1070..1191    +  polyA_signal   SV40 poly(A) signal: SV40 polyadenylation signal
   1225..1653    -  rep_origin     f1 ori (sequence partly withheld): f1 bacteriophage origin of replication; arrow indicates direction of (+) strand synthesis
   1680..1784    +  promoter       AmpR promoter: bla
   1786..2143    +  promoter       SV40 promoter: SV40 enhancer and early promoter
   2178..2972    +  CDS            NeoR/KanR: aminoglycoside phosphotransferase from Tn5; aph(3')-II (or nptII); confers resistance to neomycin, kanamycin, and G418 (Geneticin®)
   2993..3145    +  CDS            ble (fragment): BLE_KLEPN - Experimental evidence at protein level: Swiss-Prot protein existence level 1. Binding protein with a strong affinity to the bleomycin family of antibiotics. Binds to CL990; an antimitotic-antibiotic compound. From Klebsiella pneumoniae.
   3204..3251    +  polyA_signal   HSV TK poly(A) signal: herpes simplex virus thymidine kinase polyadenylation signal (Cole and Stacy, 1985)
   3342..3358    -  polyA_signal   bGH poly(A) signal (fragment): bovine growth hormone polyadenylation signal
   3580..4168    +  rep_origin     ori: high-copy-number ColE1/pMB1/pBR322/pUC origin of replication
   4343..4646    +  enhancer       CMV enhancer: human cytomegalovirus immediate early enhancer
   4647..4850    +  promoter       CMV promoter: human cytomegalovirus (CMV) immediate early promoter
   4873..4897    +  misc_feature   MCS (fragment): multiple cloning site
   4898..5848    +  CDS            NFKBIA: IKBA_HUMAN - Also known as IKBA, MAD3, NFKBI. Experimental evidence at protein level: Swiss-Prot protein existence level 1. Inhibits the activity of dimeric NF-kappa-B/REL complexes by trapping REL dimers in the cytoplasm through masking of their nuclear localization signals. On cellular stimulation by immune and proinflammatory responses, becomes phosphorylated promoting ubiquitination and degradation, enabling the dimeric RELA to translocate to the nucleus and activate transcription. From Homo sapiens (Human).
