[The description below was written by a language model from this plasmid's Addgene catalogue record and pLannotate feature annotations shown in this document.]
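Description:
pIκBα-miRFP703 is a 5,899 bp mammalian expression plasmid built on the Clontech pN1 backbone. It encodes human IκBα (NFKBIA) fused at its C terminus to the monomeric near-infrared fluorescent protein miRFP703. The fusion is driven by the human cytomegalovirus immediate-early enhancer and promoter. In the circular map, the NFKBIA coding sequence near the end of the numbered sequence continues across the origin of numbering into the miRFP703 coding sequence, which is followed by the SV40 polyadenylation signal. The plasmid replicates in E. coli at high copy from a ColE1/pUC-type origin and also carries an f1 phage origin. One Tn5 aminoglycoside phosphotransferase gene (NeoR/KanR) provides both selections. A bacterial promoter expresses it for kanamycin resistance in bacteria, and the SV40 enhancer/early promoter with the HSV TK polyadenylation signal expresses it for G418 selection of transfected mammalian cells. The short large T antigen, ble and bGH poly(A) fragments in the annotation appear to be backbone remnants or partial matches rather than functional parts.

The construct is recorded as an IκBα reporter. IκBα holds NF-κB/REL dimers in the cytoplasm by masking their nuclear localization signals. On immune or proinflammatory stimulation it is phosphorylated, ubiquitinated and degraded, which releases the dimers to enter the nucleus. Tagging IκBα with miRFP703 should therefore let near-infrared fluorescence track the abundance of the inhibitor, with loss of signal indicating pathway activation. miRFP703 derives from a Rhodopseudomonas palustris protein and needs biliverdin as its chromophore. Its near-infrared emission suits it to use alongside visible-range fluorescent proteins and to imaging in tissue.
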