Addgene plasmid #80005: pIκBα-miRFP703
Purpose: IκBα fused with near-infrared fluorescent protein miRFP703 (IκBα reporter)
Depositing lab: Vladislav Verkhusha. Depositing organization: Albert Einstein College of Medicine. Publication: Bright monomeric near-infrared fluorescent proteins as tags and biosensors for multiscale imaging. Shcherbakova DM, Baloban M, Emelyanov AV, Brenowitz M, Guo P, Verkhusha VV. Nat Commun. 2016 Aug 19;7:12405. doi: 10.1038/ncomms12405. PubMed 27539380.
Backbone
  Vector backbone: pN1
  Backbone manufacturer: Clontech
  Backbone size w/o insert (bp): 3949
  Total vector size (bp): 5899
  Vector type: Mammalian Expression
  Selectable markers: Neomycin (select with G418)
Growth in bacteria
  Bacterial resistance: Kanamycin, 50 μg/mL
  Growth temperature: 37°C
  Growth strain: DH5alpha
  Copy number: High Copy
Gene/Insert
  Gene/Insert name: IκBα
  Species: H. sapiens (human)
  Insert size (bp): 1950
  Entrez Gene: NFKBIA (a.k.a. EDAID2, IKBA, MAD-3, NFKBI)
  Promoter: CMV
  Tag / fusion protein: miRFP703 (C terminal on insert)
  Cloning method: Unknown
  Sequencing primers: 5′ CMV-F; 3′ SV40pA-R
Terms and licenses: Academic/Nonprofit Terms; Industry Terms: Not Available to Industry
How to cite: pIκBα-miRFP703 was a gift from Vladislav Verkhusha (Addgene plasmid # 80005 ; http://n2t.net/addgene:80005 ; RRID:Addgene_80005)
