>Addgene plasmid #80005 | pIκBα-miRFP703 | addgene partial sequence | sequence record 153485 | CMV-F 5'-CGCAAATGGGCGGTAGGCGTG-3'
AGCTGGTTTAGTGAACCGTCAGATCCGCTAGCGCTACCGGACTCAGATCTCATGTTCCAGGCGGCCGAGC
GTCCCCAGGAGTGGGCCATGGAGGGCCCCCGCGACGGGCTGAAGAAGGAGCGGCTACTGGACGACCGCCA
CGACAGCGGCCTGGACTCCATGAAAGACGAGGAGTACGAGCAGATGGTCAAGGAGCTGCAGGAGATCCGC
CTCGAGCCGCAGGAGGTGCCGCGCGGCTCGGAGCCCTGGAAGCAGCAGCTCACCGAGGACGGGGACTCGT
TCCTGCACTTGGCCATCATCCATGAAGAAAAGGCACTGACCATGGAAGTGATCCGCCAGGTGAAGGGAGA
CCTGGCCTTCCTCAACTTCCAGAACAACCTGCAGCAGACTCCACTCCACTTGGCTGTGATCACCAACCAG
CCAGAAATTGCTGAGGCACTTCTGGGAGCTGGCTGTGATCCTGAGCTCCGAGACTTTCGAGGAAATACCC
CCCTACACCTTGCCTGTGAGCAGGGCTGCCTGGCCAGCGTGGGAGTCCTGACTCAGTCCTGCACCACCCC
GCACCTCCACTCCATCCTGAAGGCTACCAACTACAATGGCCACACGTGTCTACACTTAGCCTCTATCCAT
GGCTACCTGGGCATCGTGGAGCTTTTGGTGTCCTTGGGTGCTGATGTCAATGCTCAGGAGCCCTGTAATG
GCCGGACTGCCCTTCACCTCGCAGTGGACCTGCAAAATCCTGACCTGGTGTCACTCCTGTTGAAGTGTGG
GGCTGATGTCAACAGAGTTACCTACCAGGGCTATTCTCCCTACCAGCTCACCTGGG
