>Addgene plasmid #80005 | pIκBα-miRFP703 | addgene partial sequence | sequence record 153487 | SV40pA-R 5'-GAAATTTGTGATGCTATTGC-3'
ACAAGTTAACAACAACAATTGCATTCATTTTATGTTTCAGGTTCAGGGGGAGGTGTGGGAGGTTTTTTAA
AGCAAGTAAAACCTCTACAAATGTGGTATGGCTGATTATGATCTAGAGTCGCGGCCGCTTAGCTCTCAAG
CGCGGTGATCCGCGTCGCGATCCTTTCGGCGAGCCGTTTGCAGATCGCCCGCAGCTCGAAACGGATGAAG
CGCGGCAGATAATGGTGACAGACAACCAGGCCCCACAGCTTGCCGCCGACCACCAGCGACACCGCCAGGG
TGGCGCGCACGCCCATGTCCTTCAGGAACTGCAGATGGATCGGCGACATCGAGCGCAGGAAGCAGCCCGA
CATGTCGAGATCGCGCCCGGTCAGCGGCGATAGCCGCGGCTCCAGCGGCACCGGCTGATAGGTGACGTCG
ACCAGCACGCGGACGCGCTGCCGCACGTACAGCTGCCGCGCCATCTGCGGGACCAGCGACGACGGATAGC
GGTTGCCGAAATAGGATTCGAGCCCAGGCACATGGCACTCGGAGAATACCAGGCCGTGGCCTTGCTCATC
GAAACGATACACCATCACCCGGTCGTAGCCGGTGCACTGCTGAAACAGCAGCACGGTGTCATCGCACAGC
GCGCGCAGTGAACCCGCCGTGCGGATCCGCTCCAGCGCCGGCGCCAGCGTGCCTGACAGATCGATCGACG
GGCCGGCACGTTCGAGTTCGATGATCAGCCCGCCTTCCGGAGGCCGATGCATCAGACCGCAGTACTCCGT
AGAGGGATTGCCGATCCGGCAGCGCACCGCGACCGGCATGCCTTCGGCGGTGGGATCGAGATGCG
